Addgene plasmid #180444: pJA48 HLA-B*57:01
Purpose: E. coli expression of soluble MHC protein
Depositing lab: John Altman. Depositing organization: Emory University.
Backbone
  Vector backbone: pET24a+
  Backbone manufacturer: Novagen
  Vector type: Bacterial Expression
Growth in bacteria
  Bacterial resistance: Kanamycin, 50 μg/mL
  Growth temperature: 37°C
  Growth strain: DH5alpha
  Copy number: Low Copy
Gene/Insert
  Gene/Insert name: HLA-B*57:01
  Species: H. sapiens (human)
  Mutation: Replacement of transmembrane domain with enzymatic biotinylation site
  Tag / fusion protein: BSP41 (C terminal on insert)
  Cloning method: Restriction Enzyme; 5′ cloning site Unknown (unknown if destroyed)
Terms and licenses: Academic/Nonprofit Terms; Industry Terms: Not Available to Industry
Depositor comments: https://www.ebi.ac.uk/ipd/imgt/hla/alleles/allele/?accession=HLA00381 provides allele sequence data. For detailed protocols of expression, purification and use to visualize antigen-specific T cells, please refer to Altman and Davis (2016) Curr. Protoc. Immunol. doi.org/10.1002/cpim.14. We recommend the E. coli BL21(DE3) strain for expression.
How to cite: pJA48 HLA-B*57:01 was a gift from John Altman (Addgene plasmid # 180444 ; http://n2t.net/addgene:180444 ; RRID:Addgene_180444)
