[The description below was written by a language model from this plasmid's Addgene catalogue record and pLannotate feature annotations shown in this document.]
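Description:
pJA48 HLA-B*57:01 is a bacterial expression plasmid built on the Novagen pET24a+ backbone for producing a soluble form of the human MHC class I heavy chain HLA-B*57:01 in E. coli. It carries a kanamycin resistance gene (aph(3')-Ia), a ColE1/pBR322-type origin together with the rop gene and bom region, consistent with its listing as low copy, and an f1 origin. The annotated tetracycline-resistance fragments and a short AmpR promoter fragment appear to be backbone remnants rather than functional markers.

The insert sits downstream of a T7 promoter with an adjacent lac operator and the strong T7 gene 10 ribosome binding site, and is followed by the T7 terminator. The plasmid also encodes lacI, so transcription is repressed until induced with IPTG in a host supplying T7 RNA polymerase; the depositor recommends BL21(DE3) for expression. The feature table annotates an HLA-B coding fragment of roughly 840 nt, corresponding to the extracellular portion of the heavy chain. According to the record, the transmembrane domain has been replaced by an enzymatic biotinylation site, the C-terminal BSP41 tag, although this tag is not itself annotated in the table. A His-tag fragment from the backbone lies further downstream, and the record does not state whether it is translated as part of the product.

The depositor comments point to use of the purified protein for visualising antigen-specific T cells. The biotinylation site fits that application, since site-specific biotinylation lets MHC molecules be assembled into multimeric staining reagents.
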