Features (pLannotate 1.2.2; 19 found; start..end, strand, type, name):
      7..846     +  CDS            HLA-B (fragment): HLAB_HUMAN - Also known as HLAB. Experimental evidence at protein level: Swiss-Prot protein existence level 1. Allele B*67:01: Displays peptides sharing a common signature motif, namely a Pro residue at position 2 and Leu anchor residue at the C-terminus. From Homo sapiens (Human).
    922..939     +  CDS            9xHis (fragment): 9xHis affinity tag
    949..998     +  CDS            SET1 (fragment): solubility-enhancement tag derived from T7 phage gene 10B
   1006..1053    +  terminator     T7 terminator: transcription terminator for bacteriophage T7 RNA polymerase
   1090..1518    +  rep_origin     f1 ori (sequence partly withheld): f1 bacteriophage origin of replication; arrow indicates direction of (+) strand synthesis
   1571..1628    +  promoter       AmpR promoter (fragment): bla
   1637..2452    -  CDS            KanR: aminoglycoside phosphotransferase; aph(3')-Ia; confers resistance to kanamycin in bacteria or G418 (Geneticin®) in eukaryotes
   2574..3162    +  rep_origin     ori: high-copy-number ColE1/pMB1/pBR322/pUC origin of replication
   3348..3487    -  misc_feature   bom: basis of mobility region from pBR322
   3589..3780    -  CDS            rop: Rop protein, which maintains plasmids at low copy number; rop
   3797..4177    +  CDS            YPB1_ECOLX: Protein predicted: Swiss-Prot protein existence level 4. From Escherichia coli.
   4249..4540    -  CDS            TcR (fragment): tetracycline efflux protein; tet; confers resistance to tetracycline
   4555..4576    -  protein_bind   CAP binding site: CAP binding activates transcription in the presence of cAMP. E. coli catabolite activator protein
   4589..5671    -  CDS            lacI: lac repressor; lacI; The lac repressor binds to the lac operator to inhibit transcription in E. coli. This inhibition can be relieved by adding lactose or isopropyl-β-D-thiogalactopyranoside (IPTG).
   5672..5749    -  promoter       lacI promoter: lacI
   5757..6036    -  CDS            TcR (fragment): tetracycline efflux protein; tet; confers resistance to tetracycline
   6058..6076    +  promoter       T7 promoter: promoter for bacteriophage T7 RNA polymerase
   6077..6101    +  protein_bind   lac operator: The lac repressor binds to the lac operator to inhibit transcription in E. coli. This inhibition can be relieved by adding lactose or isopropyl-β-D-thiogalactopyranoside (IPTG). lac repressor encoded by lacI
   6116..6138    +  RBS            RBS: efficient ribosome binding site from bacteriophage T7 gene 10 (Olins and Rangwala, 1989)
>Addgene plasmid #180444 | pJA48 HLA-B*57:01 | addgene full sequence | sequence record 366471 | Addgene NGS Result
CATATGGGTTCTCATTCTATGAGATATTTCTACACCGCCATGTCCCGGCCCGGCCGCGGGGAGCCCCGCT
TCATCGCAGTGGGCTACGTGGACGACACCCAGTTCGTGAGGTTCGACAGCGACGCCGCGAGTCCGAGGAT
GGCGCCCCGGGCGCCATGGATAGAGCAGGAGGGGCCGGAGTATTGGGACGGGGAGACACGGAACATGAAG
GCCTCCGCGCAGACTTACCGAGAGAACCTGCGGATCGCGCTCCGCTACTACAACCAGAGCGAGGCCGGGT
CTCACATCATCCAGGTGATGTATGGCTGCGACGTGGGGCCGGACGGGCGCCTCCTCCGCGGGCATGACCA
GTCCGCCTACGACGGCAAGGATTACATCGCCCTGAACGAGGACCTGAGCTCCTGGACCGCGGCGGACACG
GCGGCTCAGATCACCCAGCGCAAGTGGGAGGCGGCCCGTGTGGCGGAGCAGCTGAGAGCCTACCTGGAGG
GCCTGTGCGTGGAGTGGCTCCGCAGATACCTGGAGAACGGGAAGGAGACGCTGCAGCGCGCGGACCCCCC
AAAGACACATGTGACCCACCACCCCATCTCTGACCATGAGGCCACCCTGAGGTGCTGGGCCCTGGGCTTC
TACCCTGCGGAGATCACACTGACCTGGCAGCGGGATGGCGAGGACCAAACTCAGGACACCGAGCTTGTGG
AGACCAGACCAGCAGGAGATAGAACCTTCCAGAAGTGGGCAGCTGTGGTGGTGCCTTCTGGAGAAGAGCA
GAGATACACATGCCATGTACAGCATGAGGGGCTGCCAAAGCCCCTCACCCTGAGATGGGAGCCATCTTCC
CAATCCGGATCCCTGCATCATATTCTGGATGCACAGAAAATGGTGTGGAATCATCGTTAAAAGCTTGCGG
CCGCACTCGAGCACCACCACCACCACCACTGAGATCCGGCTGCTAACAAAGCCCGAAAGGAAGCTGAGTT
GGCTGCTGCCACCGCTGAGCAATAACTAGCATAACCCCTTGGGGCCTCTAAACGGGTCTTGAGGGGTTTT
TTGCTGAAAGGAGGAACTATATCCGGATTGGCGAATGGG
[124 nt withheld, positions 1090-1213]
C
[91 nt withheld, positions 1215-1305]
A
[49 nt withheld, positions 1307-1355]
CCTTTGACGTTGGAGTCCACGTTCTTT
[37 nt withheld, positions 1383-1419]
ACCCTATCTCGGTCTATTCTTTTGATTTATAAGGGATTTTGCCGATTTCGGCCTATTGGTTAAAAAATGA
GCTGATTTAACAAAAATTTAACGCGAATTTTAACAAAATATTAACGCTTACAATTTAGGTGGCACTTTTC
GGGGAAATGTGCGCGGAACCCCTATTTGTTTATTTTTCTAAATACATTCAAATATGTATCCGCTCATGAA
TTAATTCTTAGAAAAACTCATCGAGCATCAAATGAAACTGCAATTTATTCATATCAGGATTATCAATACC
ATATTTTTGAAAAAGCCGTTTCTGTAATGAAGGAGAAAACTCACCGAGGCAGTTCCATAGGATGGCAAGA
TCCTGGTATCGGTCTGCGATTCCGACTCGTCCAACATCAATACAACCTATTAATTTCCCCTCGTCAAAAA
TAAGGTTATCAAGTGAGAAATCACCATGAGTGACGACTGAATCCGGTGAGAATGGCAAAAGTTTATGCAT
TTCTTTCCAGACTTGTTCAACAGGCCAGCCATTACGCTCGTCATCAAAATCACTCGCATCAACCAAACCG
TTATTCATTCGTGATTGCGCCTGAGCGAGACGAAATACGCGATCGCTGTTAAAAGGACAATTACAAACAG
GAATCGAATGCAACCGGCGCAGGAACACTGCCAGCGCATCAACAATATTTTCACCTGAATCAGGATATTC
TTCTAATACCTGGAATGCTGTTTTCCCGGGGATCGCAGTGGTGAGTAACCATGCATCATCAGGAGTACGG
ATAAAATGCTTGATGGTCGGAAGAGGCATAAATTCCGTCAGCCAGTTTAGTCTGACCATCTCATCTGTAA
CATCATTGGCAACGCTACCTTTGCCATGTTTCAGAAACAACTCTGGCGCATCGGGCTTCCCATACAATCG
ATAGATTGTCGCACCTGATTGCCCGACATTATCGCGAGCCCATTTATACCCATATAAATCAGCATCCATG
TTGGAATTTAATCGCGGCCTAGAGCAAGACGTTTCCCGTTGAATATGGCTCATAACACCCCTTGTATTAC
TGTTTATGTAAGCAGACAGTTTTATTGTTCATGACCAAAATCCCTTAACGTGAGTTTTCGTTCCACTGAG
CGTCAGACCCCGTAGAAAAGATCAAAGGATCTTCTTGAGATCCTTTTTTTCTGCGCGTAATCTGCTGCTT
GCAAACAAAAAAACCACCGCTACCAGCGGTGGTTTGTTTGCCGGATCAAGAGCTACCAACTCTTTTTCCG
AAGGTAACTGGCTTCAGCAGAGCGCAGATACCAAATACTGTCCTTCTAGTGTAGCCGTAGTTAGGCCACC
ACTTCAAGAACTCTGTAGCACCGCCTACATACCTCGCTCTGCTAATCCTGTTACCAGTGGCTGCTGCCAG
TGGCGATAAGTCGTGTCTTACCGGGTTGGACTCAAGACGATAGTTACCGGATAAGGCGCAGCGGTCGGGC
TGAACGGGGGGTTCGTGCACACAGCCCAGCTTGGAGCGAACGACCTACACCGAACTGAGATACCTACAGC
GTGAGCTATGAGAAAGCGCCACGCTTCCCGAAGGGAGAAAGGCGGACAGGTATCCGGTAAGCGGCAGGGT
CGGAACAGGAGAGCGCACGAGGGAGCTTCCAGGGGGAAACGCCTGGTATCTTTATAGTCCTGTCGGGTTT
CGCCACCTCTGACTTGAGCGTCGATTTTTGTGATGCTCGTCAGGGGGGCGGAGCCTATGGAAAAACGCCA
GCAACGCGGCCTTTTTACGGTTCCTGGCCTTTTGCTGGCCTTTTGCTCACATGTTCTTTCCTGCGTTATC
CCCTGATTCTGTGGATAACCGTATTACCGCCTTTGAGTGAGCTGATACCGCTCGCCGCAGCCGAACGACC
GAGCGCAGCGAGTCAGTGAGCGAGGAAGCGGAAGAGCGCCTGATGCGGTATTTTCTCCTTACGCATCTGT
GCGGTATTTCACACCGCAATGGTGCACTCTCAGTACAATCTGCTCTGATGCCGCATAGTTAAGCCAGTAT
ACACTCCGCTATCGCTACGTGACTGGGTCATGGCTGCGCCCCGACACCCGCCAACACCCGCTGACGCGCC
CTGACGGGCTTGTCTGCTCCCGGCATCCGCTTACAGACAAGCTGTGACCGTCTCCGGGAGCTGCATGTGT
CAGAGGTTTTCACCGTCATCACCGAAACGCGCGAGGCAGCTGCGGTAAAGCTCATCAGCGTGGTCGTGAA
GCGATTCACAGATGTCTGCCTGTTCATCCGCGTCCAGCTCGTTGAGTTTCTCCAGAAGCGTTAATGTCTG
GCTTCTGATAAAGCGGGCCATGTTAAGGGCGGTTTTTTCCTGTTTGGTCACTGATGCCTCCGTGTAAGGG
GGATTTCTGTTCATGGGGGTAATGATACCGATGAAACGAGAGAGGATGCTCACGATACGGGTTACTGATG
ATGAACATGCCCGGTTACTGGAACGTTGTGAGGGTAAACAACTGGCGGTATGGATGCGGCGGGACCAGAG
AAAAATCACTCAGGGTCAATGCCAGCGCTTCGTTAATACAGATGTAGGTGTTCCACAGGGTAGCCAGCAG
CATCCTGCGATGCAGATCCGGAACATAATGGTGCAGGGCGCTGACTTCCGCGTTTCCAGACTTTACGAAA
CACGGAAACCGAAGACCATTCATGTTGTTGCTCAGGTCGCAGACGTTTTGCAGCAGCAGTCGCTTCACGT
TCGCTCGCGTATCGGTGATTCATTCTGCTAACCAGTAAGGCAACCCCGCCAGCCTAGCCGGGTCCTCAAC
GACAGGAGCACGATCATGCGCACCCGTGGGGCCGCCATGCCGGCGATAATGGCCTGCTTCTCGCCGAAAC
GTTTGGTGGCGGGACCAGTGACGAAGGCTTGAGCGAGGGCGTGCAAGATTCCGAATACCGCAAGCGACAG
GCCGATCATCGTCGCGCTCCAGCGAAAGCGGTCCTCGCCGAAAATGACCCAGAGCGCTGCCGGCACCTGT
CCTACGAGTTGCATGATAAAGAAGACAGTCATAAGTGCGGCGACGATAGTCATGCCCCGCGCCCACCGGA
AGGAGCTGACTGGGTTGAAGGCTCTCAAGGGCATCGGTCGAGATCCCGGTGCCTAATGAGTGAGCTAACT
TACATTAATTGCGTTGCGCTCACTGCCCGCTTTCCAGTCGGGAAACCTGTCGTGCCAGCTGCATTAATGA
ATCGGCCAACGCGCGGGGAGAGGCGGTTTGCGTATTGGGCGCCAGGGTGGTTTTTCTTTTCACCAGTGAG
ACGGGCAACAGCTGATTGCCCTTCACCGCCTGGCCCTGAGAGAGTTGCAGCAAGCGGTCCACGCTGGTTT
GCCCCAGCAGGCGAAAATCCTGTTTGATGGTGGTTAACGGCGGGATATAACATGAGCTGTCTTCGGTATC
GTCGTATCCCACTACCGAGATATCCGCACCAACGCGCAGCCCGGACTCGGTAATGGCGCGCATTGCGCCC
AGCGCCATCTGATCGTTGGCAACCAGCATCGCAGTGGGAACGATGCCCTCATTCAGCATTTGCATGGTTT
GTTGAAAACCGGACATGGCACTCCAGTCGCCTTCCCGTTCCGCTATCGGCTGAATTTGATTGCGAGTGAG
ATATTTATGCCAGCCAGCCAGACGCAGACGCGCCGAGACAGAACTTAATGGGCCCGCTAACAGCGCGATT
TGCTGGTGACCCAATGCGACCAGATGCTCCACGCCCAGTCGCGTACCGTCTTCATGGGAGAAAATAATAC
TGTTGATGGGTGTCTGGTCAGAGACATCAAGAAATAACGCCGGAACATTAGTGCAGGCAGCTTCCACAGC
AATGGCATCCTGGTCATCCAGCGGATAGTTAATGATCAGCCCACTGACGCGTTGCGCGAGAAGATTGTGC
ACCGCCGCTTTACAGGCTTCGACGCCGCTTCGTTCTACCATCGACACCACCACGCTGGCACCCAGTTGAT
CGGCGCGAGATTTAATCGCCGCGACAATTTGCGACGGCGCGTGCAGGGCCAGACTGGAGGTGGCAACGCC
AATCAGCAACGACTGTTTGCCCGCCAGTTGTTGTGCCACGCGGTTGGGAATGTAATTCAGCTCCGCCATC
GCCGCTTCCACTTTTTCCCGCGTTTTCGCAGAAACGTGGCTGGCCTGGTTCACCACGCGGGAAACGGTCT
GATAAGAGACACCGGCATACTCTGCGACATCGTATAACGTTACTGGTTTCACATTCACCACCCTGAATTG
ACTCTCTTCCGGGCGCTATCATGCCATACCGCGAAAGGTTTTGCGCCATTCGATGGTGTCCGGGATCTCG
ACGCTCTCCCTTATGCGACTCCTGCATTAGGAAGCAGCCCAGTAGTAGGTTGAGGCCGTTGAGCACCGCC
GCCGCAAGGAATGGTGCATGCAAGGAGATGGCGCCCAACAGTCCCCCGGCCACGGGGCCTGCCACCATAC
CCACGCCGAAACAAGCGCTCATGAGCCCGAAGTGGCGAGCCCGATCTTCCCCATCGGTGATGTCGGCGAT
ATAGGCGCCAGCAACCGCACCTGTGGCGCCGGTGATGCCGGCCACGATGCGTCCGGCGTAGAGGATCGAG
ATCTCGATCCCGCGAAATTAATACGACTCACTATAGGGGAATTGTGAGCGGATAACAATTCCCCTCTAGA
AATAATTTTGTTTAACTTTAAGAAGGAGATATA
